Addgene plasmid #194958: pBID2_UAS>MCS
Purpose: (Empty Backbone) Drosophila transgene expression under UAS/Gal4 control, PhiC31 transgenesis
Depositing lab: Brian McCabe. Publication: Tools for synchronous temporal control of independent transgenes in discrete Drosophila tissues. Ruchti E, McCabe BD. bioRxiv 2026.02.02.703225 10.64898/2026.02.02.703225.
Backbone
  Vector backbone: pBID2
  Backbone manufacturer: Evelyne Ruchti, Yuliia Smal and Brian McCabe
  Backbone size (bp): 9779
  Vector type: Insect Expression
  Selectable markers: Drosophila mini-white
Growth in bacteria
  Bacterial resistance: Ampicillin, 100 μg/mL
  Growth temperature: 37°C
  Growth strain: DH5alpha
  Copy number: High Copy
Gene/Insert
  Gene/Insert name: None
  Mutation: 20 x UAS sequences
Terms and licenses: Academic/Nonprofit Terms; Industry Terms: Not Available to Industry
Depositor comments: The insert begins with 20 copies of the UAS binding sequence followed by a DSCP synthetic core promoter, a Multiple Cloning Site followed by a p10 3' untranslated region. The insert is flanked by Gypsy insulator sequences to enable more homogeneous transgene expression at diverse genetic insertion sites. The backbone includes a phiC31 attB sequence for targeted transgenesis and a mini-white gene to allow transgene selection.
How to cite: pBID2_UAS>MCS was a gift from Brian McCabe (Addgene plasmid # 194958 ; http://n2t.net/addgene:194958 ; RRID:Addgene_194958)
