[The description below was written by a language model from this plasmid's Addgene catalogue record and pLannotate feature annotations shown in this document.]
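Description:
pBID2_UAS>MCS is an empty insect-expression backbone of about 9.8 kb for making Drosophila transgenes that are expressed under the binary Gal4/UAS system and integrated by PhiC31 site-specific transgenesis. In E. coli it is maintained as a high-copy plasmid through a ColE1/pUC-type origin and selected with ampicillin via the β-lactamase gene. The annotation also shows an f1 origin, T7 and T3 promoters, and lacZα, lac promoter/operator and lacI fragments, which look like remnants of a phagemid-type cloning vector.

The expression cassette carries no gene of interest. It begins with 20 copies of the Gal4-binding UAS, annotated as four tandem 5X UAS blocks, followed according to the depositor by the DSCP synthetic core promoter, a multiple cloning site for the user's coding sequence, and a p10 3' untranslated region. DSCP and p10 are not called by name in the feature table. The annotated AcMNPV P74 fragment downstream of the UAS array probably reflects baculoviral sequence surrounding the p10 terminator, and an SV40 poly(A) signal is annotated directly after it.

Gypsy insulators flank the cassette, intended to give more homogeneous expression across different genomic insertion sites. Outside the insulated unit, a φC31 attB site allows integrase-mediated insertion into attP landing sites, and mini-white provides an eye-colour marker for identifying transformant flies. A single loxP site lies between mini-white and the first insulator, but the record does not state its purpose. The vector is used to clone a gene and drive it in tissues defined by a Gal4 driver line.
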