Features (pLannotate 1.2.2; 23 found; start..end, strand, type, name):
     30..458     -  rep_origin     f1 ori (sequence partly withheld): f1 bacteriophage origin of replication; arrow indicates direction of (+) strand synthesis
    463..620     -  CDS            lacZα (fragment): LacZα fragment of β-galactosidase; lacZ fragment
    623..641     +  promoter       T7 promoter: promoter for bacteriophage T7 RNA polymerase
    666..4782    +  gene           mini-white: white; This modified version of the white gene lacks part of the first intron.
   4789..4822    -  protein_bind   loxP: Cre-mediated recombination occurs in the 8-bp core sequence (GCATACAT). Cre recombinase
   4835..5265    +  protein_bind   gypsy insulator: chromatin insulator from Drosophila Su(Hw), CP190, and Mod(mdg4)67.2
   5291..5312    -  misc_feature   MCS (fragment): pUC18/19 multiple cloning site
   5311..5405    +  protein_bind   5X UAS: five tandem copies of the "ScaI site" 17-mer CGGAGTACTGTCCTCCG, an upstream activating sequence (UAS) that efficiently binds yeast Gal4 (Webster et al., 1988; Pfeiffer et al., 2010) GAL4
   5439..5533    +  protein_bind   5X UAS: five tandem copies of the "ScaI site" 17-mer CGGAGTACTGTCCTCCG, an upstream activating sequence (UAS) that efficiently binds yeast Gal4 (Webster et al., 1988; Pfeiffer et al., 2010) GAL4
   5567..5661    +  protein_bind   5X UAS: five tandem copies of the "ScaI site" 17-mer CGGAGTACTGTCCTCCG, an upstream activating sequence (UAS) that efficiently binds yeast Gal4 (Webster et al., 1988; Pfeiffer et al., 2010) GAL4
   5695..5789    +  protein_bind   5X UAS: five tandem copies of the "ScaI site" 17-mer CGGAGTACTGTCCTCCG, an upstream activating sequence (UAS) that efficiently binds yeast Gal4 (Webster et al., 1988; Pfeiffer et al., 2010) GAL4
   6051..6701    -  CDS            P74 (fragment): PIF0_NPVAC - Experimental evidence at protein level: Swiss-Prot protein existence level 1. Plays an essential role for oral infectivity of occlusion- derived virus (ODV) and functions also in host midgut attachment and fusion by binding to a specific host receptor. From Autographa californica nuclear polyhedrosis virus (AcMNPV).
   6700..6834    +  polyA_signal   SV40 poly(A) signal: SV40 polyadenylation signal
   6836..7266    +  protein_bind   gypsy insulator: chromatin insulator from Drosophila Su(Hw), CP190, and Mod(mdg4)67.2
   7300..7369    +  protein_bind   attB: attB site for the φC31 integrase (Groth et al., 2000) phage φC31 integrase
   7588..7606    -  promoter       T3 promoter: promoter for bacteriophage T3 RNA polymerase
   7651..7667    -  protein_bind   lac operator: The lac repressor binds to the lac operator to inhibit transcription in E. coli. This inhibition can be relieved by adding lactose or isopropyl-β-D-thiogalactopyranoside (IPTG). lac repressor encoded by lacI
   7675..7705    -  promoter       lac promoter: promoter for the E. coli lac operon
   7720..7741    -  protein_bind   CAP binding site: CAP binding activates transcription in the presence of cAMP. E. coli catabolite activator protein
   7754..7846    -  CDS            lacI (fragment): lac repressor; lacI; The lac repressor binds to the lac operator to inhibit transcription in E. coli. This inhibition can be relieved by adding lactose or isopropyl-β-D-thiogalactopyranoside (IPTG).
   8029..8617    -  rep_origin     ori: high-copy-number ColE1/pMB1/pBR322/pUC origin of replication
   8788..9648    -  CDS            AmpR: β-lactamase; bla; confers resistance to ampicillin, carbenicillin, and related antibiotics
   9649..9753    -  promoter       AmpR promoter: bla
>Addgene plasmid #194958 | pBID2_UAS>MCS | addgene full sequence | sequence record 384160 | Addgene NGS Result
CTAAATTGTAAGCGTTAATATTTTGTTAAAATTCGCGTTAAATTTTTGTTAAATCAGCTCATTTTTTAAC
CAATAGGCCGAAATCGGCAAAATCCCTTATAAATCAAAAGAATAGACCGAGATAGGGT
[37 nt withheld, positions 129-165]
AAAGAACGTGGACTCCAACGTCAAAGG
[49 nt withheld, positions 193-241]
T
[91 nt withheld, positions 243-333]
G
[124 nt withheld, positions 335-458]
CCCATTCGCCATTCAGGCTGCGCAACTGTTGGGAAGGGCGATCGGTGCGGGCCTCTTCGCTATTACGCCA
GCTGGCGAAAGGGGGATGTGCTGCAAGGCGATTAAGTTGGGTAACGCCAGGGTTTTCCCAGTCACGACGT
TGTAAAACGACGGCCAGTGAATTGTAATACGACTCACTATAGGGCGAATTGGGTACGTACCGGGCCCCTA
GTATGTATGTAAGTTAATAAAACCCATTTTTGCGGAAAGTAGATAAAAAAAACATTTTTTTTTTTTACTG
CACTGGATATCATTGAACTTATCTGATCAGTTTTAAATTTACTTCGATCCAAGGGTATTTGATGTACCAG
GTTCTTTCGATTACCTCTCACTCAAAATGACATTCCACTCAAAGTCAGCGCTGTTTGCCTCCTTCTCTGT
CCACAGAAATATCGCCGTCTCTTTCGCCGCTGCGTCCGCTATCTCTTTCGCCACCGTTTGTAGCGTTACG
TAGCGTCAATGTCCGCCTTCAGTTGCATTTTGTCAGCGGTTTCGTGACGAAGCTCCAAGCGGTTTACGCC
ATCAATTAAACACAAAGTGCTGTGCCAAAACTCCTCTCGCTTCTTATTTTTGTTTGTTTTTTGAGTGATT
GGGGTGGTGATTGGTTTTGGGTGGGTAAGCAGGGGAAAGTGTGAAAAATCCCGGCAATGGGCCAAGAGGA
TCAGGAGCTATTAATTCGCGGAGGCAGCAAACACCCATCTGCCGAGCATCTGAACAATGTGAGTAGTACA
TGTGCATACATCTTAAGTTCACTTGATCTATAGGAACTGCGATTGCAACATCAAATTGTCTGCGGCGTGA
GAACTGCGACCCACAAAAATCCCAAACCGCAATTGCACAAACAAATAGTGACACGAAACAGATTATTCTG
GTAGCTGTTCTCGCTATATAAGACAATTTTTGAGATCATATCATGATCAAGACATCTAAAGGCATTCATT
TTCGACTATATTCTTTTTTACAAAAAATATAACAACCAGATATTTTAAGCTGATCCTAGATGCACAAAAA
ATAAATAAAAGTATAAACCTACTTCGTAGGATACTTCGGGGTACTTTTTGTTCGGGGTTAGATGAGCATA
ACGCTTGTAGTTGATATTTGAGATCCCCTATCATTGCAGGGTGACAGCGGAGCGGCTTCGCAGAGCTGCA
TTAACCAGGGCTTCGGGCAGGCCAAAAACTACGGCACGCTCCGGCCACCCAGTCCGCCGGAGGACTCCGG
TTCAGGGAGCGGCCAACTAGCCGAGAACCTCACCTATGCCTGGCACAATATGGACATCTTTGGGGCGGTC
AATCAGCCGGGCTCCGGATGGCGGCAGCTGGTCAACCGGACACGCGGACTATTCTGCAACGAGCGACACA
TACCGGCGCCCAGGAAACATTTGCTCAAGAACGGTGAGTTTCTATTCGCAGTCGGCTGATCTGTGTGAAA
TCTTAATAAAGGGTCCAATTACCAATTTGAAACTCAGTTTGCGGCGTGGCCTATCCGGGCGAACTTTTGG
CCGTGATGGGCAGTTCCGGTGCCGGAAAGACGACCCTGCTGAATGCCCTTGCCTTTCGATCGCCGCAGGG
CATCCAAGTATCGCCATCCGGGATGCGACTGCTCAATGGCCAACCTGTGGACGCCAAGGAGATGCAGGCC
AGGTGCGCCTATGTCCAGCAGGATGACCTCTTTATCGGCTCCCTAACGGCCAGGGAACACCTGATTTTCC
AAGCCATGGTGCGGATGCCACGACATCTGACCTATCGGCAGCGAGTGGCCCGCGTGGATCAGGTGATCCA
GGAGCTTTCGCTCAGCAAATGTCAGCACACGATCATCGGTGTGCCCGGCAGGGTGAAAGGTCTGTCCGGC
GGAGAAAGGAAGCGTCTGGCATTCGCCTCCGAGGCTCTAACCGATCCGCCGCTTCTGATCTGCGATGAGC
CCACCTCCGGACTGGACTCCTTTACCGCCCACAGCGTCGTCCAGGTGCTGAAGAAGCTGTCGCAGAAGGG
CAAGACCGTCATCCTGACCATTCATCAGCCGTCTTCCGAGCTGTTTGAGCTCTTTGACAAGATCCTTCTG
ATGGCCGAGGGCAGGGTAGCTTTCTTGGGCACTCCCAGCGAAGCCGTCGACTTCTTTTCCTAGTGAGTTC
GATGTGTTTATTAAGGGTATCTAGTATTACATAACATCTCAACTCCTATCCAGCGTGGGTGCCCAGTGTC
CTACCAACTACAATCCGGCGGACTTTTACGTACAGGTGTTGGCCGTTGTGCCCGGACGGGAGATCGAGTC
CCGTGATCGGATCGCCAAGATATGCGACAATTTTGCCATTAGCAAAGTAGCCCGGGATATGGAGCAGTTG
TTGGCCACCAAAAATCTGGAGAAGCCACTGGAGCAGCCGGAGAATGGGTACACCTACAAGGCCACCTGGT
TCATGCAGTTCCGGGCGGTCCTGTGGCGATCCTGGCTGTCGGTGCTCAAGGAACCACTCCTCGTAAAAGT
GCGACTTATTCAGACAACGGTGAGTGGTTCCAGTGGAAACAAATGATATAACGCTTACAATTCTTGGAAA
CAAATTCGCTAGATTTTAGATAGAATTGCCTGATTCCACACCCTTCTTAGTTTTTTTCAATGAGATGTAT
AGTTTATAGTTTTGCAGAAGATAAATAAATTTCATTTAACTCGCGAATATTAATGAGATGCGAGTAACAT
TTTAATTTGCAGATGGTTGCCATCTTGATTGGCCTCATCTTTTTGGGCCAACAACTCACGCAAGTGGGTG
TGATGAATATCAACGGAGCCATCTTCCTCTTCCTGACCAACATGACCTTTCAAAACGTCTTTGCCACGAT
AAATGTAAGTCATGTTTAGAATACATTTGCATTTCAATAATTTACTAACTTTCTAATGAATCGATTCGAT
TTAGGTGTTCACCTCAGAGCTGCCAGTTTTTATGAGGGAGGCCCGAAGTCGACTTTATCGCTGTGACACA
TACTTTCTGGGCAAAACGATTGCCGAATTGCCGCTTTTTCTCACAGTGCCACTGGTCTTCACGGCGATTG
CCTATCCGATGATCGGACTGCGGGCCGGAGTGCTGCACTTCTTCAACTGCCTGGCGCTGGTCACTCTGGT
GGCCAATGTGTCAACGTCCTTCGGATATCTAATATCCTGCGCCAGCTCCTCGACCTCGATGGCGCTGTCT
GTGGGTCCGCCGGTTATCATACCATTCCTGCTCTTTGGCGGCTTCTTCTTGAACTCGGGCTCGGTGCCAG
TATACCTCAAATGGTTGTCGTACCTCTCATGGTTCCGTTACGCCAACGAGGGTCTGCTGATTAACCAATG
GGCGGACGTGGAGCCGGGCGAAATTAGCTGCACATCGTCGAACACCACGTGCCCCAGTTCGGGCAAGGTC
ATCCTGGAGACGCTTAACTTCTCCGCCGCCGATCTGCCGCTGGACTACGTGGGTCTGGCCATTCTCATCG
TGAGCTTCCGGGTGCTCGCATATCTGGCTCTAAGACTTCGGGCCCGACGCAAGGAGTAGCCGACATATAT
CCGAAATAACTGCTTGTTTTTTTTTTTTACCATTATTACCATCGTGTTTACTGTTTATTGCCCCCTCAAA
AAGCTAATGTAATTATATTTGTGCCAATAAAAACAAGATATGACCTATAGAATACAAGTATTTCCCCTTC
GAACATCCCCACAAGTAGACTTTGGATTTGTCTTCTAACCAAAAGACTTACACACCTGCATACCTTACAT
CAAAAACTCGTTTATCGCTACATAAAACACCGGGATATATTTTTTATATACATACTTTTCAAATCGCGCG
CCCTCTTCATAATTCACCTCCACACCACGTTTCGTAGTTGCTCTTTCGCTGTCTCCCACCCGCTCTCCGC
AACACATTCACCTTTTGTTCGACGACCTTGGAGCGACTGTCGTTAGTTCCGCGCGATTCGGTTCGCTCAA
ATGGTTCCGAGTGGTTCATTTCGTCTCAATAGAAATTAGTAATAAATATTTGTATGTACAATTTATTTGC
TCCAATATATTTGTATATATTTCCCTCACAGCTATATTTATTCTAATTTAATATTATGACTTTTTAAGGT
AATTTTTTGTGACCTGTTCGGAGTGATTAGCGTTACAATTTGAACTGAAAGTGACATCCAGTGTTTGTTC
CTTGTGTAGATGCATCTCAAAAAAATGGTGGGCATAATAGTGTTGTTTATATATATCAAAAATAACAACT
ATAATAATAAGAATACATTTAATTTAGAAAATGCTTGGATTTCACTGGAACTAGGCTAGCATAACTTCGT
ATAATGTATGCTATACGAAGTTATGCTAGCGGATCCTGGCCACGTAATAAGTGTGCGTTGAATTTATTCG
CAAAAACATTGCATATTTTCGGCAAAGTAAAATTTTGTTGCATACCTTATCAAAAAATAAGTGCTGCATA
CTTTTTAGAGAAACCAAATAATTTTTTATTGCATACCCGTTTTTAATAAAATACATTGCATACCCTCTTT
TAATAAAAAATATTGCATACTTTGACGAAACAAATTTTCGTTGCATACCCAATAAAAGATTATTATATTG
CATACCCGTTTTTAATAAAATACATTGCATACCCTCTTTTAATAAAAAATATTGCATACGTTGACGAAAC
AAATTTTCGTTGCATACCCAATAAAAGATTATTATATTGCATACCTTTTCTTGCCATACCATTTAGCCGA
TCAATTGTGCTCGGCAACAGTATATTTGTGGTGTGCCAACCAACAACAGATCCAAGCTGGCCGCGGCTCG
ATAAGCTTGCATGCCTGCAGGTCGGAGTACTGTCCTCCGAGCGGAGTACTGTCCTCCGAGCGGAGTACTG
TCCTCCGAGCGGAGTACTGTCCTCCGAGCGGAGTACTGTCCTCCGAGCGGAGACTCTAGCCCTAGGGCAT
GCCTGCAGGTCGGAGTACTGTCCTCCGAGCGGAGTACTGTCCTCCGAGCGGAGTACTGTCCTCCGAGCGG
AGTACTGTCCTCCGAGCGGAGTACTGTCCTCCGAGCGGAGACTCTAGCGCTAGCGCATGCCTGCAGGTCG
GAGTACTGTCCTCCGAGCGGAGTACTGTCCTCCGAGCGGAGTACTGTCCTCCGAGCGGAGTACTGTCCTC
CGAGCGGAGTACTGTCCTCCGAGCGGAGACTCTAGCGCTAGCGCATGCCTGCAGGTCGGAGTACTGTCCT
CCGAGCGGAGTACTGTCCTCCGAGCGGAGTACTGTCCTCCGAGCGGAGTACTGTCCTCCGAGCGGAGTAC
TGTCCTCCGAGCGGAGACTCTAGCGACGTCGAGACTCTAGCGAGCTCGCCCGGGGATCGAGCGCAGCGGT
ATAAAAGGGCGCGGGGTGGCTGAGAGCATCAGTTGTGAATGAATGTTCGAGCCGAGCAGACGTGCCGCTG
CCTTCGTTAATATCCTTTGAATAAGCCAACTTTGAATCACAAGACGCATACCAAACGAATTCGCAGATCT
TAATTAACCGGTACCGATATCGCATGCGGCCGCGGCGCGCCTCTAGAAATGAATCGTTTTTAAAATAACA
AATCAATTGTTTTATAATATTCGTACGATTCTTTGATTATGTAATAAAATGTGATCATTAGGAAGATTAC
GAAAAATATAAAAAATATGAGTTCTGTGTGTATAACAAATGCTGTAAACGCCACAATTGTGTTTGTTGCA
AATAAACCCATGATTATTTGATTAAAATTGTTGTTTTCTTTGTTCATAGACAATAGTGTGTTTTGCCTAA
ACGTGTACTGCATAAACTCCATGCGAGTGTATAGCGAGCTAGTGGCTAACGCTTGCCCCACCAAAGTAGA
TTCGTCAAAATCCTCAATTTCATCACCCTCCTCCAAGTTTAACATTTGGCCGTCGGAATTAACTTCTAAA
GATGCCACATAATCTAATAAATGAAATAGAGATTCAAACGTGGCGTCATCGTCCGTTTCGACCATTTCCG
AAAAGAACTCGGGCATAAACTCTATGATTTCTCTGGACGTGGTGTTGTCGAAACTCTCAAAGTACGCAGT
CAGGAACGTGCGCGACATGTCGTCGGGAAACTCGCGCGGAAACATGTTGTTGTAACCGAACGGGTCCCAT
AGCGCCAAAACCAAATCTGCCAGCGTCAATAGAATGAGCACGATGCCGACAATGGAGCTGGCTTGGATAG
CGATTCGAGTTAACTTGTTTATTGCAGCTTATAATGGTTACAAATAAAGCAATAGCATCACAAATTTCAC
AAATAAAGCATTTTTTTCACTGCATTCTAGTTGTGGTTTGTCCAAACTCATCAATGTATCTTATCATGTC
TGGATCTTGGCCACGTAATAAGTGTGCGTTGAATTTATTCGCAAAAACATTGCATATTTTCGGCAAAGTA
AAATTTTGTTGCATACCTTATCAAAAAATAAGTGCTGCATACTTTTTAGAGAAACCAAATAATTTTTTAT
TGCATACCCGTTTTTAATAAAATACATTGCATACCCTCTTTTAATAAAAAATATTGCATACTTTGACGAA
ACAAATTTTCGTTGCATACCCAATAAAAGATTATTATATTGCATACCCGTTTTTAATAAAATACATTGCA
TACCCTCTTTTAATAAAAAATATTGCATACGTTGACGAAACAAATTTTCGTTGCATACCCAATAAAAGAT
TATTATATTGCATACCTTTTCTTGCCATACCATTTAGCCGATCAATTGTGCTCGGCAACAGTATATTTGT
GGTGTGCCAACCAACAACGGATCCACTAGTGTCGACGATGTAGGTCACGGTCTCGAAGCCGCGGTGCGGG
TGCCAGGGCGTGCCCTTGGGCTCCCCGGGCGCGTACTCCACCTCACCCATCTGGTCCATCATGATGAACG
GGTCGAGGTGGCGGTAGTTGATCCCGGCGAACGCGCGGCGCACCGGGAAGCCCTCGCCCTCGAAACCGCT
GGGCGCGGTGGTCACGGTGAGCACGGGACGTGCGACGGCGTCGGCGGGTGCGGATACGCGGGGCAGCGTC
AGCGGGTTCTCGACGGTCACGGCGGGCATGTCGACACTAGTTCTAGCCAGCTTTTGTTCCCTTTAGTGAG
GGTTAATTTCGAGCTTGGCGTAATCATGGTCATAGCTGTTTCCTGTGTGAAATTGTTATCCGCTCACAAT
TCCACACAACATACGAGCCGGAAGCATAAAGTGTAAAGCCTGGGGTGCCTAATGAGTGAGCTAACTCACA
TTAATTGCGTTGCGCTCACTGCCCGCTTTCCAGTCGGGAAACCTGTCGTGCCAGCTGCATTAATGAATCG
GCCAACGCGCGGGGAGAGGCGGTTTGCGTATTGGGCGCTCTTCCGCTTCCTCGCTCACTGACTCGCTGCG
CTCGGTCGTTCGGCTGCGGCGAGCGGTATCAGCTCACTCAAAGGCGGTAATACGGTTATCCACAGAATCA
GGGGATAACGCAGGAAAGAACATGTGAGCAAAAGGCCAGCAAAAGGCCAGGAACCGTAAAAAGGCCGCGT
TGCTGGCGTTTTTCCATAGGCTCCGCCCCCCTGACGAGCATCACAAAAATCGACGCTCAAGTCAGAGGTG
GCGAAACCCGACAGGACTATAAAGATACCAGGCGTTTCCCCCTGGAAGCTCCCTCGTGCGCTCTCCTGTT
CCGACCCTGCCGCTTACCGGATACCTGTCCGCCTTTCTCCCTTCGGGAAGCGTGGCGCTTTCTCATAGCT
CACGCTGTAGGTATCTCAGTTCGGTGTAGGTCGTTCGCTCCAAGCTGGGCTGTGTGCACGAACCCCCCGT
TCAGCCCGACCGCTGCGCCTTATCCGGTAACTATCGTCTTGAGTCCAACCCGGTAAGACACGACTTATCG
CCACTGGCAGCAGCCACTGGTAACAGGATTAGCAGAGCGAGGTATGTAGGCGGTGCTACAGAGTTCTTGA
AGTGGTGGCCTAACTACGGCTACACTAGAAGAACAGTATTTGGTATCTGCGCTCTGCTGAAGCCAGTTAC
CTTCGGAAAAAGAGTTGGTAGCTCTTGATCCGGCAAACAAACCACCGCTGGTAGCGGTGGTTTTTTTGTT
TGCAAGCAGCAGATTACGCGCAGAAAAAAAGGATCTCAAGAAGATCCTTTGATCTTTTCTACGGGGTCTG
ACGCTCAGTGGAACGAAAACTCACGTTAAGGGATTTTGGTCATGAGATTATCAAAAAGGATCTTCACCTA
GATCCTTTTAAATTAAAAATGAAGTTTTAAATCAATCTAAAGTATATATGAGTAAACTTGGTCTGACAGT
TACCAATGCTTAATCAGTGAGGCACCTATCTCAGCGATCTGTCTATTTCGTTCATCCATAGTTGCCTGAC
TCCCCGTCGTGTAGATAACTACGATACGGGAGGGCTTACCATCTGGCCCCAGTGCTGCAATGATACCGCG
AGACCCACGCTCACCGGCTCCAGATTTATCAGCAATAAACCAGCCAGCCGGAAGGGCCGAGCGCAGAAGT
GGTCCTGCAACTTTATCCGCCTCCATCCAGTCTATTAATTGTTGCCGGGAAGCTAGAGTAAGTAGTTCGC
CAGTTAATAGTTTGCGCAACGTTGTTGCCATTGCTACAGGCATCGTGGTGTCACGCTCGTCGTTTGGTAT
GGCTTCATTCAGCTCCGGTTCCCAACGATCAAGGCGAGTTACATGATCCCCCATGTTGTGCAAAAAAGCG
GTTAGCTCCTTCGGTCCTCCGATCGTTGTCAGAAGTAAGTTGGCCGCAGTGTTATCACTCATGGTTATGG
CAGCACTGCATAATTCTCTTACTGTCATGCCATCCGTAAGATGCTTTTCTGTGACTGGTGAGTACTCAAC
CAAGTCATTCTGAGAATAGTGTATGCGGCGACCGAGTTGCTCTTGCCCGGCGTCAATACGGGATAATACC
GCGCCACATAGCAGAACTTTAAAAGTGCTCATCATTGGAAAACGTTCTTCGGGGCGAAAACTCTCAAGGA
TCTTACCGCTGTTGAGATCCAGTTCGATGTAACCCACTCGTGCACCCAACTGATCTTCAGCATCTTTTAC
TTTCACCAGCGTTTCTGGGTGAGCAAAAACAGGAAGGCAAAATGCCGCAAAAAAGGGAATAAGGGCGACA
CGGAAATGTTGAATACTCATACTCTTCCTTTTTCAATATTATTGAAGCATTTATCAGGGTTATTGTCTCA
TGAGCGGATACATATTTGAATGTATTTAGAAAAATAAACAAATAGGGGTTCCGCGCACATTTCCCCGAAA
AGTGCCAC
